>Addgene plasmid #56238 | mIFP-PMP-N-10 | depositor partial sequence | sequence record 87136 | insert sequence
ACGTCAGATCCGCTAGCGCTACCGGACTCAGATCTGCCACCATGGCGCCGGCCGCGTCCAGGCTGCGGGC
CGAAGCCGGGCTCGGGGCGCTGCCGCGGCGGGCGCTCGCCCAGTACTTGCTCTTCCTGCGGCTCTACCCG
GTGCTCACCAAGGCGGCCACCAGTGGCATTTTGTCAGCACTTGGGAACTTCCTGGCCCAGATGATTGAGA
AGAAGCGGAAAAAAGAAAACTCTAGAAGTCTGGATGTCGGTGGGCCTCTGAGATATGCCGTTTACGGGTT
CTTCTTCACAGGGCCGCTGAGTCACTTCTTCTACTTCTTCATGGAACATTGGATCCCTCCTGAGGTCCCC
CTGGCAGGGCTCAGGAGGCTTCTCCTGGACCGCCTCGTCTTTGCACCGGCCTTCCTCATGTTGTTCTTCC
TCATCATGAACTTTCTGGAGGGGAAAGACGCCTCAGCCTTCGCCGCCAAGATGAGGGGGGGCTTCTGGCC
GGCGCTGAGGATGAACTGGCGGGTGTGGACGCCACTACAGTTCATCAACATCAACTACGTCCCTCTGAAG
TTCCGGGTGCTCTTCGCCAACCTGGCAGCTCTGTTCTGGTATGCCTACCTGGCCTCCTTGGGGAAGAGCG
GCTCCGGTAGCGGACCGGTCGCCACCATGTCGGTACCGCTGACTACCTCAGCATTCGGCCACGCGTTTCT
GGCTAACTGTGAACGCGAGCAGATCCACCTGGCGGGCTCCATTCAGCCGCACGGTATCCTGCTGGCTGTG
AAAGAGCCGGACAACGTGGTGATCCAGGCTTCTATTAACGCTGCGGAGTTCCTGAACACCAACTCTGTTG
TTGGCCGTCCGCTGCGTGACCTGGGCGGCGATCTGCCTTTGCAGATCCTGCCGCACCTGAACGGCCCGCT
GCACCTGGCTCCGATGACCCTGCGTTGTACCGTGGGTTCTCCGCCGCGTCGTGTGGACTGTACCATTCAT
CGTCCGTCTAACGGCGGCCTGATCGTAGAACTGGAACCAGCAACCAAGACCACTAACATTGCGCCGGCTC
TGGACGGTGCGTTTCATCGTATCACTTCTTCATCCTCCCTGATGGGCCTGTGTGACGAAACCGCGACTAT
TATCCGTGAGATTACTGGCTACGACCGTGTGATGGTAGTACGTTTCGATGAAGAGGGTAATGGCGAAATT
CTGTCCGAACGTCGTCGTGCGGACCTGGAAGCGTTCCTGGGTAACCGCTACCCGGCGTCTACTATTCCGC
AGATCGCTCGTCGCCTGTACGAACATAACCGTGTTCGCCTGCTGGTAGATGTGAACTATACTCCGGTTCC
GCTACAGCCGCGCATCAGCCCGCTGAACGGTCGTGATCTGGATATGTCCCTGTCTTGCCTGCGCTCTATG
TCCCCGATCCACCAGAAATACATGCAGGACATGGGCGTTGGCGCGACCCTGGTTTGCTCTCTGATGGTGT
CTGGTCGTCTGTGGGGTCTGATCGCTTGCCACCACTACGAACCGCGCTTCGTTCCGTTCCACATTCGCGC
TGCTGGCGAAGCGCTGGCGGAAACTTGTGCGATCCGCATCGCGACGCTGGAGAGCTTTGCACAGTCTCAG
TCCAAATGAGCGGCCGCGACTCTAGATCATAATCAGCCATACCACAT
