>Addgene plasmid #56238 | mIFP-PMP-N-10 | addgene partial sequence | sequence record 158441 | CMV-F 5'-CGCAAATGGGCGGTAGGCGTG-3'
CTGGTTTAGTGAACCGTCAGATCCGCTAGCGCTACCGGACTCAGATCTGCCACCATGGCGCCGGCCGCGT
CCAGGCTGCGGGCCGAAGCCGGGCTCGGGGCGCTGCCGCGGCGGGCGCTCGCCCAGTACTTGCTCTTCCT
GCGGCTCTACCCGGTGCTCACCAAGGCGGCCACCAGTGGCATTTTGTCAGCACTTGGGAACTTCCTGGCC
CAGATGATTGAGAAGAAGCGGAAAAAAGAAAACTCTAGAAGTCTGGATGTCGGTGGGCCTCTGAGATATG
CCGTTTACGGGTTCTTCTTCACAGGGCCGCTGAGTCACTTCTTCTACTTCTTCATGGAACATTGGATCCC
TCCTGAGGTCCCCCTGGCAGGGCTCAGGAGGCTTCTCCTGGACCGCCTCGTCTTTGCACCGGCCTTCCTC
ATGTTGTTCTTCCTCATCATGAACTTTCTGGAGGGGAAAGACGCCTCAGCCTTCGCCGCCAAGATGAGGG
GGGGCTTCTGGCCGGCGCTGAGGATGAACTGGCGGGTGTGGACGCCACTACAGTTCATCAACATCAACTA
CGTCCCTCTGAAGTTCCGGGTGCTCTTCGCCAACCTGGCAGCTCTGTTCTGGTATGCCTACCTGGCCTCC
TTGGGGAAGAGCGGCTCCGGTAGCGGACCGGTCGCCACCATGTCGGTACCGCTGACTACCTCAGCATTCG
GCCACGCGTTTCTGGCTAACTGTGAACGCGAGCAGATCCACCTGGCGGGCTCCATTCAGCCGCACGGTAT
CCTGCTGGCTGTGAAAGAGCCGGACAACGTGGTGATCCAGGCTTCTATTAACGCTGCGGAGTTCCTGAAC
ACCAACTCTGTTGTTGGCCGTCC
