[The description below was written by a language model from this plasmid's Addgene catalogue record.]
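Description:
mIFP-PMP-N-10 is a mammalian expression plasmid built on the mIFP-N1 backbone (about 4.75 kb without the insert), an N1-style fusion vector in which a gene of interest is placed upstream of the fluorescent protein coding sequence. It is maintained in E. coli as a high-copy plasmid under kanamycin selection, and it carries a neomycin resistance marker that allows G418 selection of transfected mammalian cells. The record does not include a feature table, so details such as the origin of replication are not stated, although the 3′ sequencing primer listed points to an SV40 polyadenylation signal downstream of the fusion.

The payload is the human peroxisomal membrane protein PXMP2 (also called PMP22), expressed from the CMV promoter, a strong constitutive promoter in most mammalian cell lines. The mIFP tag is supplied by the backbone and sits at the C terminus of the PMP insert. The "10" in the name probably refers to the length of the linker between the two parts, but the record does not say so. mIFP is a naturally monomeric infrared fluorescent protein, with excitation recorded at 683 nm and emission at 704 nm. Its monomeric character makes it suited to protein tagging without driving artificial oligomerisation of the fusion partner.

Because PXMP2 targets the fusion to peroxisomal membranes, the construct serves as a far-red/infrared marker of peroxisomes in mammalian cells. Its spectral position leaves the visible channels free, so it can be combined with green or red reporters in multicolour localization experiments.
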