Addgene plasmid #56238: mIFP-PMP-N-10
Purpose: Localization: Peroxisomes, Excitation: 683, Emission: 704
Depositing lab: Michael Davidson. Depositing organization: Florida State University, Tallahassee. Publication: A naturally monomeric infrared fluorescent protein for protein labeling in vivo. Yu D, Baird MA, Allen JR, Howe ES, Klassen MP, Reade A, Makhijani K, Song Y, Liu S, Murthy Z, Zhang SQ, Weiner OD, Kornberg TB, Jan YN, Davidson MW, Shu X. Nat Methods. 2015 Aug;12(8):763-765. doi: 10.1038/nmeth.3447. Epub 2015 Jun 22. PubMed 26098020.
Backbone
  Vector backbone: mIFP-N1
  Backbone size w/o insert (bp): 4750
  Vector type: Mammalian Expression
  Selectable markers: Neomycin (select with G418)
Growth in bacteria
  Bacterial resistance: Kanamycin, 50 μg/mL
  Growth temperature: 37°C
  Growth strain: DH5alpha
  Copy number: High Copy
Gene/Insert
  Gene/Insert name: PMP (alt name: NM_018663.1)
  Species: H. sapiens (human)
  Entrez Gene: PXMP2 (a.k.a. PMP22)
  Promoter: CMV
  Tag / fusion protein: mIFP (C terminal on backbone)
  Cloning method: Unknown
  Sequencing primers: 5′ CMV-F; 3′ SV40pA-R
Terms and licenses: Academic/Nonprofit Terms; Industry Terms
Depositor comments: . Excitation = 683; Emission = 704
How to cite: mIFP-PMP-N-10 was a gift from Michael Davidson (Addgene plasmid # 56238 ; http://n2t.net/addgene:56238 ; RRID:Addgene_56238)
